>Addgene plasmid #146685 | pT7-EGFP-C1-HsPatL1_518-770_J | depositor full sequence | sequence record 289131 | Full Sequence
TAGTTATTAATAGTAATCAATTACGGGGTCATTAGTTCATAGCCCATATATGGAGTTCCGCGTTACATAA
CTTACGGTAAATGGCCCGCCTGGCTGACCGCCCAACGACCCCCGCCCATTGACGTCAATAATGACGTATG
TTCCCATAGTAACGCCAATAGGGACTTTCCATTGACGTCAATGGGTGGAGTATTTACGGTAAACTGCCCA
CTTGGCAGTACATCAAGTGTATCATATGCCAAGTACGCCCCCTATTGACGTCAATGACGGTAAATGGCCC
GCCTGGCATTATGCCCAGTACATGACCTTATGGGACTTTCCTACTTGGCAGTACATCTACGTATTAGTCA
TCGCTATTACCATGGTGATGCGGTTTTGGCAGTACATCAATGGGCGTGGATAGCGGTTTGACTCACGGGG
ATTTCCAAGTCTCCACCCCATTGACGTCAATGGGAGTTTGTTTTGGCACCAAAATCAACGGGACTTTCCA
AAATGTCGTAACAACTCCGCCCCATTGACGCAAATGGGCGGTAGGCGTGTACGGTGGGAGGTCTATATAA
GCAGAGCTCTCTGGCTAACTAGAGAACCCACTGCTTACTGGCTTATCGAAATTAATACGACTCACTATAG
GGAGACCCAAGCTCTAGCGCTACCGGTCGCCACCATGGTGAGCAAGGGCGAGGAGCTGTTCACCGGGGTG
GTGCCCATCCTGGTCGAGCTGGACGGCGACGTAAACGGCCACAAGTTCAGCGTGTCCGGCGAGGGCGAGG
GCGATGCCACCTACGGCAAGCTGACCCTGAAGTTCATCTGCACCACCGGCAAGCTGCCCGTGCCCTGGCC
CACCCTCGTGACCACCCTGACCTACGGCGTGCAGTGCTTCAGCCGCTACCCCGACCACATGAAGCAGCAC
GACTTCTTCAAGTCCGCCATGCCCGAAGGCTACGTCCAGGAGCGCACCATCTTCTTCAAGGACGACGGCA
ACTACAAGACCCGCGCCGAGGTGAAGTTCGAGGGCGACACCCTGGTGAACCGCATCGAGCTGAAGGGCAT
CGACTTCAAGGAGGACGGCAACATCCTGGGGCACAAGCTGGAGTACAACTACAACAGCCACAACGTCTAT
ATCATGGCCGACAAGCAGAAGAACGGCATCAAGGTGAACTTCAAGATCCGCCACAACATCGAGGACGGCA
GCGTGCAGCTCGCCGACCACTACCAGCAGAACACCCCCATCGGCGACGGCCCCGTGCTGCTGCCCGACAA
CCACTACCTGAGCACCCAGTCCGCCCTGAGCAAAGACCCCAACGAGAAGCGCGATCACATGGTCCTGCTG
GAGTTCGTGACCGCCGCCGGGATCACTCTCGGCATGGACGAGCTGTACAAGTCCGGACTCAGATCTCGAG
CTAAGAGGAGAAAAACCCTTGTTATAATTGAGAAAACCTACAGCTTACTCCTTGATGTGGAGGACTATGA
AAGACGTTATCTCCTAAGTCTGGAAGAAGAGCGACCTGCCCTAATGGATGACAGAAAGCACAAAATTTGT
AGCATGTATGACAACTTAAGGGGGAAATTGCCTGGACAAGAGAGGCCTAGTGATGACCACTTTGTACAGA
TCATGTGTATCCGAAAAGGGAAGAGAATGGTTGCCCGTATTCTTCCTTTCCTCTCCACAGAGCAAGCAGC
TGACATTCTCATGACAACAGCCAGGAACCTCCCTTTCCTTATCAAGAAGGATGCACAAGATGAGGTGCTG
CCATGCTTACTGAGTCCCTTCTCTCTCCTTCTCTATCATCTTCCATCAGTGAGTATCACCAGCCTTTTGC
GACAGCTAATGAACCTACCTCAAAGTGCAGCTACACCAGCACTCTCCAATCCTCACCTCACTGCTGTGCT
CCAGAACAAGTTTGGCCTGTCACTGCTCCTCATCCTCCTGAGCCGTGGTGAAGACCTACAGAGTTCAGAC
CCTGCTACAGAATCAACACAAAATAATCAGTGGACGGAGGTGATGTTCATGGCAACACGAGAACTTCTGC
GGATTCCCCAAGCAGCCCTGGCCAAGCCAATCTCTATACCTACAAACCTAGTGTCCCTCTTTTCTCGCTA
TGTTGACCGGCAGAAACTGAACTTGCTGGAGACAAAACTGCAGCTAGTTCAGGGGATACGATAATCTAGA
TAACTGATCATAATCAGCCATACCACATTTGTAGAGGTTTTACTTGCTTTAAAAAACCTCCCACACCTCC
CCCTGAACCTGAAACATAAAATGAATGCAATTGTTGTTGTTAACTTGTTTATTGCAGCTTATAATGGTTA
CAAATAAAGCAATAGCATCACAAATTTCACAAATAAAGCATTTTTTTCACTGCATTCTAGTTGTGGTTTG
TCCAAACTCATCAATGTATCTTAACGCGTAAATTGTAAGCGTTAATATTTTGTTAAAATTCGCGTTAAAT
TTTTGTTAAATCAGCTCATTTTTTAACCAATAGGCCGAAATCGGCAAAATCCCTTATAAATCAAAAGAAT
AGACCGAGATAGGGT
[37 nt withheld, positions 2536-2572]
AAAGAACGTGGACTCCAACGTCAAAGG
[49 nt withheld, positions 2600-2648]
T
[91 nt withheld, positions 2650-2740]
G
[124 nt withheld, positions 2742-2865]
CAGGTGGCACTTTTCGGGGAAATGTGCGCGGAACCCCTATTTGTTTATTTTTCTAAATACATTCAAATAT
GTATCCGCTCATGAGACAATAACCCTGATAAATGCTTCAATAATATTGAAAAAGGAAGAGTCCTGAGGCG
GAAAGAACCAGCTGTGGAATGTGTGTCAGTTAGGGTGTGGAAAGTCCCCAGGCTCCCCAGCAGGCAGAAG
TATGCAAAGCATGCATCTCAATTAGTCAGCAACCAGGTGTGGAAAGTCCCCAGGCTCCCCAGCAGGCAGA
AGTATGCAAAGCATGCATCTCAATTAGTCAGCAACCATAGTCCCGCCCCTAACTCCGCCCATCCCGCCCC
TAACTCCGCCCAGTTCCGCCCATTCTCCGCCCCATGGCTGACTAATTTTTTTTATTTATGCAGAGGCCGA
GGCCGCCTCGGCCTCTGAGCTATTCCAGAAGTAGTGAGGAGGCTTTTTTGGAGGCCTAGGCTTTTGCAAA
GATCGATCAAGAGACAGGATGAGGATCGTTTCGCATGATTGAACAAGATGGATTGCACGCAGGTTCTCCG
GCCGCTTGGGTGGAGAGGCTATTCGGCTATGACTGGGCACAACAGACAATCGGCTGCTCTGATGCCGCCG
TGTTCCGGCTGTCAGCGCAGGGGCGCCCGGTTCTTTTTGTCAAGACCGACCTGTCCGGTGCCCTGAATGA
ACTGCAAGACGAGGCAGCGCGGCTATCGTGGCTGGCCACGACGGGCGTTCCTTGCGCAGCTGTGCTCGAC
GTTGTCACTGAAGCGGGAAGGGACTGGCTGCTATTGGGCGAAGTGCCGGGGCAGGATCTCCTGTCATCTC
ACCTTGCTCCTGCCGAGAAAGTATCCATCATGGCTGATGCAATGCGGCGGCTGCATACGCTTGATCCGGC
TACCTGCCCATTCGACCACCAAGCGAAACATCGCATCGAGCGAGCACGTACTCGGATGGAAGCCGGTCTT
GTCGATCAGGATGATCTGGACGAAGAGCATCAGGGGCTCGCGCCAGCCGAACTGTTCGCCAGGCTCAAGG
CGAGCATGCCCGACGGCGAGGATCTCGTCGTGACCCATGGCGATGCCTGCTTGCCGAATATCATGGTGGA
AAATGGCCGCTTTTCTGGATTCATCGACTGTGGCCGGCTGGGTGTGGCGGACCGCTATCAGGACATAGCG
TTGGCTACCCGTGATATTGCTGAAGAGCTTGGCGGCGAATGGGCTGACCGCTTCCTCGTGCTTTACGGTA
TCGCCGCTCCCGATTCGCAGCGCATCGCCTTCTATCGCCTTCTTGACGAGTTCTTCTGAGCGGGACTCTG
GGGTTCGAAATGACCGACCAAGCGACGCCCAACCTGCCATCACGAGATTTCGATTCCACCGCCGCCTTCT
ATGAAAGGTTGGGCTTCGGAATCGTTTTCCGGGACGCCGGCTGGATGATCCTCCAGCGCGGGGATCTCAT
GCTGGAGTTCTTCGCCCACCCTAGGGGGAGGCTAACTGAAACACGGAAGGAGACAATACCGGAAGGAACC
CGCGCTATGACGGCAATAAAAAGACAGAATAAAACGCACGGTGTTGGGTCGTTTGTTCATAAACGCGGGG
TTCGGTCCCAGGGCTGGCACTCTGTCGATACCCCACCGAGACCCCATTGGGGCCAATACGCCCGCGTTTC
TTCCTTTTCCCCACCCCACCCCCCAAGTTCGGGTGAAGGCCCAGGGCTCGCAGCCAACGTCGGGGCGGCA
GGCCCTGCCATAGCCTCAGGTTACTCATATATACTTTAGATTGATTTAAAACTTCATTTTTAATTTAAAA
GGATCTAGGTGAAGATCCTTTTTGATAATCTCATGACCAAAATCCCTTAACGTGAGTTTTCGTTCCACTG
AGCGTCAGACCCCGTAGAAAAGATCAAAGGATCTTCTTGAGATCCTTTTTTTCTGCGCGTAATCTGCTGC
TTGCAAACAAAAAAACCACCGCTACCAGCGGTGGTTTGTTTGCCGGATCAAGAGCTACCAACTCTTTTTC
CGAAGGTAACTGGCTTCAGCAGAGCGCAGATACCAAATACTGTCCTTCTAGTGTAGCCGTAGTTAGGCCA
CCACTTCAAGAACTCTGTAGCACCGCCTACATACCTCGCTCTGCTAATCCTGTTACCAGTGGCTGCTGCC
AGTGGCGATAAGTCGTGTCTTACCGGGTTGGACTCAAGACGATAGTTACCGGATAAGGCGCAGCGGTCGG
GCTGAACGGGGGGTTCGTGCACACAGCCCAGCTTGGAGCGAACGACCTACACCGAACTGAGATACCTACA
GCGTGAGCTATGAGAAAGCGCCACGCTTCCCGAAGGGAGAAAGGCGGACAGGTATCCGGTAAGCGGCAGG
GTCGGAACAGGAGAGCGCACGAGGGAGCTTCCAGGGGGAAACGCCTGGTATCTTTATAGTCCTGTCGGGT
TTCGCCACCTCTGACTTGAGCGTCGATTTTTGTGATGCTCGTCAGGGGGGCGGAGCCTATGGAAAAACGC
CAGCAACGCGGCCTTTTTACGGTTCCTGGCCTTTTGCTGGCCTTTTGCTCACATGTTCTTTCCTGCGTTA
TCCCCTGATTCTGTGGATAACCGTATTACCGCCATGCAT
Features (pLannotate 1.2.2; 16 found; start..end, strand, type, name):
     61..364     +  enhancer       CMV enhancer: human cytomegalovirus immediate early enhancer
    365..568     +  promoter       CMV promoter: human cytomegalovirus (CMV) immediate early promoter
    564..597     +  LTR            5' LTR (truncated) (fragment): truncated 5' long terminal repeat (LTR) from HIV-1
    613..631     +  promoter       T7 promoter: promoter for bacteriophage T7 RNA polymerase
    665..1381    +  CDS            EGFP: EGFP is a basic (constitutively fluorescent) green fluorescent protein published in 1996, derived from Aequorea victoria. It is reported to be a rapidly-maturing weak dimer with moderate acid sensitivity.
   1397..2161    +  CDS            PATL1 (fragment): PATL1_HUMAN - Experimental evidence at protein level: Swiss-Prot protein existence level 1. (Microbial infection) In case of infection, required for translation and replication of hepatitis C virus (HCV). From Homo sapiens (Human).
   2175..2259    +  CDS            large T antigen (fragment): large T antigen from SV40 (simian virus 40)
   2282..2403    +  polyA_signal   SV40 poly(A) signal: SV40 polyadenylation signal
   2437..2865    -  rep_origin     f1 ori (sequence partly withheld): f1 bacteriophage origin of replication; arrow indicates direction of (+) strand synthesis
   2892..2996    +  promoter       AmpR promoter: bla
   2998..3355    +  promoter       SV40 promoter: SV40 enhancer and early promoter
   3390..4184    +  CDS            NeoR/KanR: aminoglycoside phosphotransferase from Tn5; aph(3')-II (or nptII); confers resistance to neomycin, kanamycin, and G418 (Geneticin®)
   4205..4357    +  CDS            ble (fragment): BLE_KLEPN - Experimental evidence at protein level: Swiss-Prot protein existence level 1. Binding protein with a strong affinity to the bleomycin family of antibiotics. Binds to CL990; an antimitotic-antibiotic compound. From Klebsiella pneumoniae.
   4416..4463    +  polyA_signal   HSV TK poly(A) signal: herpes simplex virus thymidine kinase polyadenylation signal (Cole and Stacy, 1985)
   4554..4570    -  polyA_signal   bGH poly(A) signal (fragment): bovine growth hormone polyadenylation signal
   4792..5380    +  rep_origin     ori: high-copy-number ColE1/pMB1/pBR322/pUC origin of replication
