[The description below was written by a language model from this plasmid's Addgene catalogue record and pLannotate feature annotations shown in this document.]
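Description:
pT7-EGFP-C1-HsPatL1_518-770_J is a 5,494 nt mammalian expression plasmid that produces residues 518–770 of human PATL1 (also called Pat1b), a C-terminal fragment, fused to the C-terminus of EGFP. The catalogue lists the backbone as unknown, but the name and the annotated layout match an EGFP-C1-type vector with an added T7 promoter. The plasmid replicates in E. coli from a high-copy ColE1/pUC-type origin and also carries an f1 origin for single-stranded DNA production. One NeoR/KanR (Tn5 aminoglycoside phosphotransferase) gene provides both selection markers. A bacterial bla-type promoter drives it for kanamycin selection in bacteria. The SV40 enhancer/early promoter drives it for G418 selection in mammalian cells, with an HSV TK polyadenylation signal downstream.

In the expression cassette, the CMV immediate-early enhancer and promoter come first, followed by a T7 promoter placed just upstream of the EGFP coding sequence. The same fusion could therefore also be transcribed by T7 RNA polymerase, for example in vitro. The PATL1 fragment begins shortly after the end of EGFP, and the transcript ends at the SV40 poly(A) signal. Several short annotations are labelled as fragments (HIV-1 LTR, SV40 large T antigen, ble and bGH poly(A)). These are most likely residual backbone sequence or partial similarity matches rather than functional elements.

The depositor states that the ORF was derived from the NCBI reference transcript and that the supplied sequence may be theoretical. The associated publication concerns the requirement for the C-terminal α-α superhelix of Pat proteins in metazoan mRNA decapping. This suggests the plasmid was used to express and visualise this GFP-tagged domain in cultured human cells, although the record does not name specific assays.
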