Addgene plasmid #146685: pT7-EGFP-C1-HsPatL1_518-770_J
Purpose: Mammalian Expression of HsPatL1_518-770
Depositing lab: Elisa Izaurralde. Depositing organization: Max Planck Institute for Developmental Biology. Publication: The C-terminal alpha-alpha superhelix of Pat is required for mRNA decapping in metazoa. Braun JE, Tritschler F, Haas G, Igreja C, Truffault V, Weichenrieder O, Izaurralde E. EMBO J. 2010 Jul 21. 29(14):2368-80. 10.1038/emboj.2010.124 PubMed 20543818.
Backbone
  Vector backbone: Unknown
  Vector type: Mammalian Expression
Growth in bacteria
  Bacterial resistance: Kanamycin, 50 μg/mL
  Growth temperature: 37°C
  Growth strain: DH5alpha
  Copy number: High Copy
Gene/Insert
  Gene/Insert name: HsPatL1_518-770
  Species: H. sapiens (human)
  Entrez Gene: PATL1 (a.k.a. Pat1b, hPat1b)
  Cloning method: Unknown
Terms and licenses: Academic/Nonprofit Terms; Industry Terms: Not Available to Industry
Depositor comments: ORF extracted from NCBI: NM_152716.2 Plasmids from this collection were made available to the research community and donated after the lab closed. Please note that the sequence provided by the depositing laboratory may be theoretical/predicted or based on Sanger sequencing results. There may be discrepancies between sequencing results obtained by Addgene and the depositor sequence. If an Addgene verified sequence is not available, please contact before placing your order to request that our lab fully sequence the plasmid.
How to cite: pT7-EGFP-C1-HsPatL1_518-770_J was a gift from Elisa Izaurralde (Addgene plasmid # 146685 ; http://n2t.net/addgene:146685 ; RRID:Addgene_146685)
